Addgene plasmid #250882: pK1_PLT_R1_E2Crimson
Purpose: E2-Crimson expression under PLT synthetic promoter; part of BNeu AS1*; p15A origin of replication
Depositing lab: Sangram Bagh. Depositing organization: Saha Institute of Nuclear Physics. Publication: Multicellular artificial neural network-type architectures demonstrate computational problem solving. Bonnerjee D, Chakraborty S, Mukherjee B, Basu R, Paul A, Bagh S. Nat Chem Biol. 2024 Nov;20(11):1524-1534. doi: 10.1038/s41589-024-01711-4. Epub 2024 Sep 16. PubMed 39285005.
Backbone
  Vector backbone: pZ
  Vector type: Synthetic Biology
Growth in bacteria
  Bacterial resistance: Chloramphenicol, 25 μg/mL
  Growth temperature: 37°C
  Growth strain: DH5alpha
  Copy number: Low Copy
Gene/Insert
  Gene/Insert name: E2-Crimson
  Species: Bacteria
  Insert size (bp): 690
  Promoter: PLT
  Cloning method: Restriction Enzyme; 5′ cloning site Unspecified (unknown if destroyed)
Terms and licenses: Academic/Nonprofit Terms; Industry Terms: Not Available to Industry
How to cite: pK1_PLT_R1_E2Crimson was a gift from Sangram Bagh (Addgene plasmid # 250882 ; http://n2t.net/addgene:250882 ; RRID:Addgene_250882)
