[The description below was written by a language model from this plasmid's Addgene catalogue record and pLannotate feature annotations shown in this document.]
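Description:
pK1_PLT_R1_E2Crimson is a small (about 2.7 kb) bacterial synthetic-biology plasmid built on the modular pZ backbone and propagated in E. coli. It replicates from a p15A origin, which gives a low-to-medium copy number and is compatible with ColE1-type plasmids, so it can coexist with other circuit plasmids in the same cell. Selection is by chloramphenicol, through a chloramphenicol acetyltransferase gene driven by its own cat promoter and followed by the phage lambda t0 terminator. The annotation also flags a short fragment resembling an RSF origin next to p15A. This is only a partial match and is not described in the catalogue entry as a functional origin.

The payload is a single reporter cassette in which the synthetic PLT promoter drives E2-Crimson, a far-red, noncytotoxic tetrameric DsRed derivative, with transcription ended by the rrnB T1 terminator. The feature table shows the promoter region as fragments of the lambda PL-derived PLtetO-1 promoter interleaved with two lac operator sites. This suggests a hybrid promoter that could respond to both the Tet and Lac repressors, and therefore to their respective inducers, although the record does not state its regulatory logic. The "R1" in the name is not defined in the record, and no ribosome binding site is annotated. The catalogue lists the insert species as bacteria, while the annotation matches a mammalian codon-optimized form of the coding sequence.

According to the record, the plasmid is a component of "BNeu AS1*", one of the engineered bacterial units used to build multicellular artificial neural network-type architectures for computational problem solving. In that context, E2-Crimson fluorescence presumably serves as the measurable output.
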