Features (pLannotate 1.2.2; 11 found; start..end, strand, type, name):
      7..32      +  promoter       PLtetO-1 promoter (fragment): modified phage lambda PL promoter with tet operator sites (Lutz and Bujard, 1997)
     32..48      +  protein_bind   lac operator: The lac repressor binds to the lac operator to inhibit transcription in E. coli. This inhibition can be relieved by adding lactose or isopropyl-β-D-thiogalactopyranoside (IPTG). lac repressor encoded by lacI
     59..80      +  promoter       PLtetO-1 promoter (fragment): modified phage lambda PL promoter with tet operator sites (Lutz and Bujard, 1997)
     86..102     +  protein_bind   lac operator: The lac repressor binds to the lac operator to inhibit transcription in E. coli. This inhibition can be relieved by adding lactose or isopropyl-β-D-thiogalactopyranoside (IPTG). lac repressor encoded by lacI
    132..809     +  CDS            E2-Crimson: far-red noncytotoxic tetrameric variant of DsRed fluorescent protein (Strack et al., 2009) mammalian codon-optimized
    821..907     +  terminator     rrnB T1 terminator: Escherichia coli rrnB; transcription terminator T1 from the E. coli rrnB gene
    933..988     -  rep_origin     RSF ori (fragment): Plasmids containing the RSF 1030 origin of replication can be propagated in E. coli cells that contain additional plasmids with compatible origins.
   1076..1621    -  rep_origin     p15A ori: Plasmids containing the medium-copy-number p15A origin of replication can be propagated in E. coli cells that contain a second plasmid with the ColE1 origin.
   1735..1829    -  terminator     lambda t0 terminator: transcription terminator from phage lambda
   1850..2509    -  CDS            CmR: chloramphenicol acetyltransferase; cat; confers resistance to chloramphenicol
   2510..2612    -  promoter       cat promoter: promoter of the E. coli cat gene encoding chloramphenicol acetyltransferase
>Addgene plasmid #250882 | pK1_PLT_R1_E2Crimson | addgene full sequence | sequence record 500508 | Addgene NGS Result
CTCGAGTCCCTATCAGTGATAGAGATTGACATTGTGAGCGGATAACAAGATACTGAGCACATCCCTATCA
GTGATAGAGAGATAATTGTGAGCGGATAACAATTGAATTCATTAAAGAGGAGAAAGGTACCATGGATAGC
ACTGAGAACGTCATCAAGCCCTTCATGCGCTTCAAGGTGCACATGGAGGGCTCCGTGAACGGCCACGAGT
TCGAGATCGAGGGCGTGGGCGAGGGCAAGCCCTACGAGGGCACCCAGACCGCCAAGCTGCAAGTGACCAA
GGGCGGCCCCCTGCCCTTCGCCTGGGACATCCTGTCCCCCCAGTTCTTCTACGGCTCCAAGGCGTACATC
AAGCACCCCGCCGACATCCCCGACTACCTCAAGCAGTCCTTCCCCGAGGGCTTCAAGTGGGAGCGCGTGA
TGAACTTCGAGGACGGCGGCGTGGTGACCGTGACCCAGGACTCCTCCCTGCAGGACGGCACCCTCATCTA
CCACGTGAAGTTCATCGGCGTGAACTTCCCCTCCGACGGCCCCGTAATGCAGAAGAAGACTCTGGGCTGG
GAGCCCTCCACTGAGCGCAACTACCCCCGCGACGGCGTGCTGAAGGGCGAGAACCACATGGCGCTGAAGC
TGAAGGGCGGCGGCCACTACCTGTGTGAGTTCAAGTCCATCTACATGGCCAAGAAGCCCGTGAAGCTGCC
CGGCTACCACTACGTGGACTACAAGCTCGACATCACCTCCCACAACGAGGACTACACCGTGGTGGAGCAG
TACGAGCGCGCCGAGGCCCGCCACCACCTGTTCCAGTAGTCTAGAGGCATCAAATAAAACGAAAGGCTCA
GTCGAAAGACTGGGCCTTTCGTTTTATCTGTTGTTTGTCGGTGAACGCTCTCCTGAGTAGGACAAATCCG
CCGCCCTAGACCTAGGGATATATTCCGCTTCCTCGCTCACTGACTCGCTACGCTCGGTCGTTCGACTGCG
GCGAGCGGAAATGGCTTACGAACGGGGCGGAGATTTCCTGGAAGATGCCAGGAAGATACTTAACAGGGAA
GTGAGAGGGCCGCGGCAAAGCCGTTTTTCCATAGGCTCCGCCCCCCTGACAAGCATCACGAAATCTGACG
CTCAAATCAGTGGTGGCGAAACCCGACAGGACTATAAAGATACCAGGCGTTTCCCCCTGGCGGCTCCCTC
GTGCGCTCTCCTGTTCCTGCCTTTCGGTTTACCGGTGTCATTCCGCTGTTATGGCCGCGTTTGTCTCATT
CCACGCCTGACACTCAGTTCCGGGTAGGCAGTTCGCTCCAAGCTGGACTGTATGCACGAACCCCCCGTTC
AGTCCGACCGCTGCGCCTTATCCGGTAACTATCGTCTTGAGTCCAACCCGGAAAGACATGCAAAAGCACC
ACTGGCAGCAGCCACTGGTAATTGATTTAGAGGAGTTAGTCTTGAAGTCATGCGCCGGTTAAGGCTAAAC
TGAAAGGACAAGTTTTGGTGACTGCGCTCCTCCAAGCCAGTTACCTCGGTTCAAAGAGTTGGTAGCTCAG
AGAACCTTCGAAAAACCGCCCTGCAAGGCGGTTTTTTCGTTTTCAGAGCAAGAGATTACGCGCAGACCAA
AACGATCTCAAGAAGATCATCTTATTAATCAGATAAAATATTTCTAGATTTCAGTGCAATTTATCTCTTC
AAATGTAGCACCTGAAGTCAGCCCCATACGATATAAGTTGTTACTAGTGCTTGGATTCTCACCAATAAAA
AACGCCCGGCGGCAACCGAGCGTTCTGAACAAATCCAGATGGAGTTCTGAGGTCATTACTGGATCTATCA
ACAGGAGTCCAAGCGAGCTCGATATCAAATTACGCCCCGCCCTGCCACTCATCGCAGTACTGTTGTAATT
CATTAAGCATTCTGCCGACATGGAAGCCATCACAAACGGCATGATGAACCTGAATCGCCAGCGGCATCAG
CACCTTGTCGCCTTGCGTATAATATTTGCCCATGGTGAAAACGGGGGCGAAGAAGTTGTCCATATTGGCC
ACGTTTAAATCAAAACTGGTGAAACTCACCCAGGGATTGGCTGAGACGAAAAACATATTCTCAATAAACC
CTTTAGGGAAATAGGCCAGGTTTTCACCGTAACACGCCACATCTTGCGAATATATGTGTAGAAACTGCCG
GAAATCGTCGTGGTATTCACTCCAGAGCGATGAAAACGTTTCAGTTTGCTCATGGAAAACGGTGTAACAA
GGGTGAACACTATCCCATATCACCAGCTCACCGTCTTTCATTGCCATACGGAATTCCGGATGAGCATTCA
TCAGGCGGGCAAGAATGTGAATAAAGGCCGGATAAAACTTGTGCTTATTTTTCTTTACGGTCTTTAAAAA
GGCCGTAATATCCAGCTGAACGGTCTGGTTATAGGTACATTGAGCAACTGACTGAAATGCCTCAAAATGT
TCTTTACGATGCCATTGGGATATATCAACGGTGGTATATCCAGTGATTTTTTTCTCCATTTTAGCTTCCT
TAGCTCCTGAAAATCTCGATAACTCAAAAAATACGCCCGGTAGTGATCTTATTTCATTATGGTGAAAGTT
GGAACCTCTTACGTGCCGATCAACGTCTCATTTTCGCCAGATATCGACGTCTAAGAAACCATTATTATCA
TGACATTAACCTATAAAAATAGGCGTATCACGAGGCCCTTTCGTCTTCAC
