>Addgene plasmid #250882 | pK1_PLT_R1_E2Crimson | depositor partial sequence | sequence record 495045 | E2-Crimson
GGTACCATGGATAGCACTGAGAACGTCATCAAGCCCTTCATGCGCTTCAAGGTGCACATGGAGGGCTCCG
TGAACGGCCACGAGTTCGAGATCGAGGGCGTGGGCGAGGGCAAGCCCTACGAGGGCACCCAGACCGCCAA
GCTGCAAGTGACCAAGGGCGGCCCCCTGCCCTTCGCCTGGGACATCCTGTCCCCCCAGTTCTTCTACGGC
TCCAAGGCGTACATCAAGCACCCCGCCGACATCCCCGACTACCTCAAGCAGTCCTTCCCCGAGGGCTTCA
AGTGGGAGCGCGTGATGAACTTCGAGGACGGCGGCGTGGTGACCGTGACCCAGGACTCCTCCCTGCAGGA
CGGCACCCTCATCTACCACGTGAAGTTCATCGGCGTGAACTTCCCCTCCGACGGCCCCGTAATGCAGAAG
AAGACTCTGGGCTGGGAGCCCTCCACTGAGCGCAACTACCCCCGCGACGGCGTGCTGAAGGGCGAGAACC
ACATGGCGCTGAAGCTGAAGGGCGGCGGCCACTACCTGTGTGAGTTCAAGTCCATCTACATGGCCAAGAA
GCCCGTGAAGCTGCCCGGCTACCACTACGTGGACTACAAGCTCGACATCACCTCCCACAACGAGGACTAC
ACCGTGGTGGAGCAGTACGAGCGCGCCGAGGCCCGCCACCACCTGTTCCAGTAGTCTAGA
