>Addgene plasmid #250882 | pK1_PLT_R1_E2Crimson | depositor partial sequence | sequence record 495046 | PLT promoter
CTCGAGTCCCTATCAGTGATAGAGATTGACATTGTGAGCGGATAACAAGATACTGAGCACATCCCTATCA
GTGATAGAGAGATAATTGTGAGCGGATAACAATTGAATTC
